>Addgene plasmid #144406 | TFORF2640 | addgene full sequence | sequence record 353329 | Addgene NGS Result
GGCTCCGGTGCCCGTCAGTGGGCAGAGCGCACATCGCCCACAGTCCCCGAGAAGTTGGGGGGAGGGGTCG
GCAATTGAACCGGTGCCTAGAGAAGGTGGCGCGGGGTAAACTGGGAAAGTGATGTCGTGTACTGGCTCCG
CCTTTTTCCCGAGGGTGGGGGAGAACCGTATATAAGTGCAGTAGTCGCCGTGAACGTTCTTTTTCGCAAC
GGGTTTGCCGCCAGAACACAGGTAAGTGCCGTGTGTGGTTCCCGCGGGCCTGGCCTCTTTACGGGTTATG
GCCCTTGCGTGCCTTGAATTACTTCCACCTGGCTGCAGTACGTGATTCTTGATCCCGAGCTTCGGGTTGG
AAGTGGGTGGGAGAGTTCGAGGCCTTGCGCTTAAGGAGCCCCTTCGCCTCGTGCTTGAGTTGAGGCCTGG
CCTGGGCGCTGGGGCCGCCGCGTGCGAATCTGGTGGCACCTTCGCGCCTGTCTCGCTGCTTTCGATAAGT
CTCTAGCCATTTAAAATTTTTGATGACCTGCTGCGACGCTTTTTTTCTGGCAAGATAGTCTTGTAAATGC
GGGCCAAGATCTGCACACTGGTATTTCGGTTTTTGGGGCCGCGGGCGGCGACGGGGCCCGTGCGTCCCAG
CGCACATGTTCGGCGAGGCGGGGCCTGCGAGCGCGGCCACCGAGAATCGGACGGGGGTAGTCTCAAGCTG
GCCGGCCTGCTCTGGTGCCTGGCCTCGCGCCGCCGTGTATCGCCCCGCCCTGGGCGGCAAGGCTGGCCCG
GTCGGCACCAGTTGCGTGAGCGGAAAGATGGCCGCTTCCCGGCCCTGCTGCAGGGAGCTCAAAATGGAGG
ACGCGGCGCTCGGGAGAGCGGGCGGGTGAGTCACCCACACAAAGGAAAAGGGCCTTTCCGTCCTCAGCCG
TCGCTTCATGTGACTCCACGGAGTACCGGGCGCCGTCCAGGCACCTCGATTAGTTCTCGAGCTTTTGGAG
TACGTCGTCTTTAGGTTGGGGGGAGGGGTTTTATGCGATGGAGTTTCCCCACACTGAGTGGGTGGAGACT
GAAGTTAGGCCAGCTTGGCACTTGATGTAATTCTCCTTGGAATTTGCCCTTTTTGAGTTTGGATCTTGGT
TCATTCTCAAGCCTCAGACAGTGGTTCAAAGTTTTTTTCTTCCATTTCAGGTGTCGTGAGGCTAGCACCG
CCACCATGTATTCGGCCCACAGGCCCCTGATGCCCGCGTCCAGCGCGGCCTCCCGTGGCCTCGGCATGTT
CGTGTGGACGAATGTGGAACCTCGCTCTGTGGCTGTGTTCCCTTGGCACTCCTTAGTCCCCTTCCTGGCA
CCCAGCCAGCCTGACCCCTCCGTGCAGCCGAGCGAGGCCCAGCAACCTGCCAGCCACCCAGTGGCCTCCA
ACCAGAGCAAAGAACCTGCTGAGTCGGCAGCTGTTGCTCATGAACGGCCACCAGGTGGGACAGGGAGTGC
TGACCCTGAGCGGCCCCCTGGAGCCACATGCCCTGAGAGCCCAGGACCCGGACCCCCACACCCTTTGGGG
GTGGTGGAATCTGGTAAGGGTCCGCCTCCCACCACGGAGGAGGAGGCCTCCGGCCCCCCAGGAGAGCCCC
GGCTGGACAGTGAGACAGAGAGTGACCATGATGATGCCTTCCTCTCCATCATGTCTCCTGAGATCCAGTT
GCCTCTACCGCCCGGAAAACGTCGGACCCAGTCCCTCAGTGCCCTACCCAAGGAACGGGACTCATCTTCT
GAGAAGGATGGACGCAGCCCCAACAAGCGGGAGAAGGACCACATCCGGCGGCCCATGAATGCCTTCATGA
TCTTCAGCAAGCGGCACCGGGCCCTGGTCCACCAGCGTCATCCCAACCAGGACAACCGGACCGTCAGCAA
GATCCTGGGCGAGTGGTGGTATGCCCTGGGGCCCAAGGAGAAGCAGAAGTACCACGACCTGGCCTTCCAG
GTGAAGGAGGCCCACTTCAAGGCCCACCCAGATTGGAAGTGGTGCAACAAGGACCGAAAGAAGTCCAGCT
CAGAGGCCAAGCCCACGAGCCTGGGGCTGGCAGGAGGGCACAAGGAGACGCGGGAGCGGAGCATGTCGGA
GACGGGCACTGCTGCTGCCCCTGGGGTGTCCTCTGAGCTCCTGTCCGTTGCAGCCCAGACACTCCTGAGC
TCAGACACCAAGGCTCCGGGGAGCAGCTCCTGTGGGGCAGAACGGCTACACACAGTTGGGGGACCTGGCT
CAGCCCGGCCCCGAGCTTTCTCCCACAGCGGGGTACACAGCCTGGACGGCGGAGAAGTAGACAGTCAGGC
GCTACAGGAACTGACGCAGATGGTGTCTGGCCCTGCATCGTACTCTGGCCCAAAGCCTTCTACCCAGTAT
GGAGCTCCAGGACCCTTTGCAGCCCCTGGTGAGGGAGGTGCCTTGGCGGCCACTGGGCGGCCCCCGCTGC
TGCCCACCCGAGCTTCTCGTTCTCAGCGTGCGGCCAGTGAGGACATGACGAGTGATGAGGAGCGCATGGT
CATCTGTGAGGAGGAAGGGGATGATGATGTCATTGCTGACGATGGCTTCGGCACCACTGACATTGATCTC
AAGTGCAAGGAGCGGGTGACCGACAGCGAGAGTGGGGACAGCTCTGGGGAGGACCCAGAGGGCAACAAGG
GCTTTGGTCGGAAGGTGTTTTCACCTGTGATCCGTTCCTCCTTTACCCACTGCCGCCCCCCACTGGACCC
TGAGCCCCCAGGGCCCCCGGATCCTCCTGTAGCCTTTGGCAAAGGCTATGGTTCCGCCCCATCCTCCTCT
GCGTCCTCGCCTGCTTCCTCCTCAGCCTCGGCAGCCACCTCCTTCTCACTGGGCTCAGGAACCTTCAAGG
CCCAGGAGTCTGGTCAGGGCAGCACAGCGGGCCCCCTACGGCCCCCACCCCCTGGGGCTGGGGGTCCAGC
GACACCTTCCAAGGCAACCCGGTTCCTCCCAATGGATCCTGCCACCTTCCGGCGCAAGAGACCCGAAAGT
GTGGGTGGCCTGGAGCCACCAGGCCCCTCAGTCATCGCGGCCCCTCCCAGCGGAGGAGGAAACATCCTGC
AGACACTGGTGCTGCCCCCAAACAAGGAGGAGCAAGAGGGCGGCGGAGCCAGAGTGCCCTCCGCCCCCGC
CCCATCACTGGCCTATGGGGCCCCAGCAGCTCCCCTGTCCCGTCCTGCCGCCACCATGGTCACCAATGTG
GTGCGGCCTGTCAGCAGCACTCCTGTGCCCATCGCCTCTAAGCCCTTCCCCACCTCTGGCCGGGCTGAGG
CGTCTCCAAATGACACAGCAGGTGCCAGGACTGAAATGGGCACTGGGTCTCGGGTGCCTGGGGGCTCCCC
GCTGGGTGTCAGCTTAGTGTATTCGGACAAGAAGTCGGCAGCAGCCACCTCACCAGCCCCACACTTGGTG
GCTGGACCCCTGCTGGGCACTGTGGGGAAGGCGCCTGCCACTGTCACTAACCTACTGGTGGGCACCCCGG
GGTATGGGGCCCCTGCGCCCCCTGCTGTCCAGTTCATTGCCCAGGGGGCCCCTGGTGGTGGGACCACTGC
GGGCTCAGGAGCAGGTGCTGGGAGTGGCCCCAATGGGCCAGTACCCCTGGGCATCCTGCAACCAGGTGCC
CTGGGCAAGGCTGGGGGAATCACCCAGGTACAGTACATCCTGCCCACGCTGCCCCAGCAGCTTCAGGTGG
CACCTGCCCCAGCACCAGCCCCTGGGACCAAGGCAGCGGCTCCCAGCGGCCCTGCACCCACCACCAGCAT
CCGTTTCACCCTCCCACCGGGCACTTCCACCAACGGCAAAGTCCTGGCTGCCACTGCACCCACTCCTGGC
ATCCCCATCCTGCAGTCTGTACCCTCCGCCCCACCCCCCAAAGCCCAGTCAGTTTCTCCCGTGCAGGCCC
CGCCCCCGGGTGGCTCAGCCCAGCTGCTGCCTGGGAAGGTCCTAGTGCCTCTGGCCGCCCCTAGCATGTC
AGTGCGGGGTGGAGGGGCCGGCCAGCCACTGCCACTGGTGAGCCCGCCCTTCTCAGTACCTGTGCAGAAT
GGTGCCCAGCCCCCCAGCAAGATCATCCAGCTGACCCCGGTGCCTGTGAGCACACCCAGCGGCCTGGTGC
CGCCCCTGAGCCCAGCCACACTCCCTGGACCCACCTCTCAGCCTCAGAAGGTCCTGTTGCCCTCCTCCAC
CAGAATCACCTATGTGCAGTCAGCGGGCGGGCACGCGCTGCCCCTGGGTACCAGCCCTGCGTCCAGCCAG
GCTGGAACAGTCACCTCGTACGGGCCCACGAGCTCTGTAGCTCTAGGCTTCACCTCGCTGGGGCCCAGCG
GCCCCGCCTTCGTGCAGCCCCTGCTCTCAGCAGGCCAAGCCCCACTGCTGGCTCCCGGTCAGGTGGGCGT
GTCACCTGTGCCCAGTCCCCAGCTGCCGCCTGCCTGTGCAGCCCCCGGAGGTCCTGTCATAACAGCATTT
TACTCTGGCAGCCCTGCACCCACCTCCTCAGCACCCCTGGCCCAGCCATCCCAGGCCCCCCCAAGCCTGG
TCTACACTGTGGCCACCAGCACAACCCCACCTGCAGCCACCATTCTGCCCAAGGGCCCGCCAGCCCCTGC
CACTGCCACCCCAGCCCCGACTAGCCCTTTCCCCAGCGCCACAGCAGGTTCCATGACCTACAGCTTAGTG
GCCCCCAAGGCCCAGCGGCCCAGCCCGAAGGCCCCCCAGAAAGTGAAGGCAGCCATCGCCAGCATTCCCG
TGGGGTCCTTTGAGGCAGGTGCCTCTGGGCGGCCTGGCCCTGCACCCCGGCAGCCTCTGGAGCCTGGCCC
AGTCCGAGAGCCAACTGCCCCAGAGTCTGAGCTTGAGGGGCAGCCCACACCACCAGCCCCTCCACCCCTG
CCAGAGACCTGGACTCCCACGGCCCGGAGCAGCCCCCCACTGCCCCCACCTGCTGAGGAGCGGACCAGCG
CCAAGGGCCCTGAGACCATGGCCAGCAAATTCCCCAGCTCATCTTCAGACTGGCGCGTCCCTGGGCAGGG
CCTGGAGAATCGTGGGGAGCCTCCCACTCCTCCCAGCCCGGCCCCAGCTCCAGCTGTAGCCCCTGGTGGC
AGCAGCGAGAGCAGCAGTGGGCGGGCAGCCGGGGACACCCCGGAGCGCAAGGAGGCGGCTGGTACTGGCA
AGAAGGTGAAGGTGCGGCCCCCGCCCCTGAAGAAGACCTTTGACTCTGTGGACAACAGGGTCCTGTCAGA
AGTGGACTTCGAAGAGCGCTTTGCTGAGTTGCCTGAGTTTCGGCCTGAGGAGGTGCTGCCCTCCCCCACC
CTGCAGTCTCTGGCCACCTCACCCCGGGCCATCCTGGGCTCTTACCGCAAGAAGAGGAAGAACTCCACGG
ACCTGGATTCAGCACCCGAGGACCCCACCTCGCCCAAGCGCAAGATGAGAAGACGCTCCAGCTGCAGCTC
GGAGCCCAACACCCCCAAGAGTGCCAAGTGCGAGGGGGACATCTTCACCTTTGACCGTACAGGTACAGAA
GCCGAGGACGTGCTTGGGGAGCTAGAGTATGACAAGGTGCCATACTCCTCCCTGCGGCGCACCCTGGACC
AGCGCCGGGCCCTGGTCATGCAGCTCTTTCAGGACCATGGCTTCTTCCCGTCAGCCCAGGCCACAGCCGC
CTTCCAGGCCCGCTATGCAGACATCTTTCCCTCCAAGGTTTGTCTGCAGTTGAAGATCCGTGAGGTGCGC
CAGAAGATCATGCAGGCTGCCACTCCCACGGAGCAGCCCCCTGGAGCTGAGGCTCCTCTCCCTGTACCGC
CCCCCACTGGCACCGCTGCTGCCCCTGCCCCCACTCCCAGCCCCGCAGGGGGCCCTGACCCCACCTCACC
CAGCTCGGACTCTGGCACGGCCCAGGCTGCCCCGCCACTGCCTCCACCCCCAGAGTCGGGGCCTGGACAG
CCTGGCTGGGAGGGGGCTCCCCAGCCCTCCCCCCCACCCCCAGGTCCCTCCACAGCTGCCACAGGCAGGT
AGTAATGAACTAGTCCGTAACTTGAAAGTATTTCGATTTCTTGGCTTTATATATCTTGTGGAAAGGACGA
CAACCGCCAAAGGACCGCTGCGACACGCGTTAAGTCGACAATCAACCTCTGGATTACAAAATTTGTGAAA
GATTGACTGGTATTCTTAACTATGTTGCTCCTTTTACGCTATGTGGATACGCTGCTTTAATGCCTTTGTA
TCATGCTATTGCTTCCCGTATGGCTTTCATTTTCTCCTCCTTGTATAAATCCTGGTTGCTGTCTCTTTAT
GAGGAGTTGTGGCCCGTTGTCAGGCAACGTGGCGTGGTGTGCACTGTGTTTGCTGACGCAACCCCCACTG
GTTGGGGCATTGCCACCACCTGTCAGCTCCTTTCCGGGACTTTCGCTTTCCCCCTCCCTATTGCCACGGC
GGAACTCATCGCCGCCTGCCTTGCCCGCTGCTGGACAGGGGCTCGGCTGTTGGGCACTGACAATTCCGTG
GTGTTGTCGGGGAAATCATCGTCCTTTCCTTGGCTGCTCGCCTGTGTTGCCACCTGGATTCTGCGCGGGA
CGTCCTTCTGCTACGTCCCTTCGGCCCTCAATCCAGCGGACCTTCCTTCCCGCGGCCTGCTGCCGGCTCT
GCGGCCTCTTCCGCGTCTTCGCCTTCGCCCTCAGACGAGTCGGATCTCCCTTTGGGCCGCCTCCCCGCGT
CGACTTTAAGACCAATGACTTACAAGGCAGCTGTAGATCTTAGCCACTTTTTAAAAGAAAAGGGGGGACT
GGAAGGGCTAATTCACTCCCAACGAAGACAAGATCTGCTTTTTGCTTGTACTGGGTCTCTCTGGTTAGAC
CAGATCTGAGCCTGGGAGCTCTCTGGCTAACTAGGGAACCCACTGCTTAAGCCTCAATAAAGCTTGCCTT
GAGTGCTTCAAGTAGTGTGTGCCCGTCTGTTGTGTGACTCTGGTAACTAGAGATCCCTCAGACCCTTTTA
GTCAGTGTGGAAAATCTCTAGCAGTACGTATAGTAGTTCATGTCATCTTATTATTCAGTATTTATAACTT
GCAAAGAAATGAATATCAGAGAGTGAGAGGAACTTGTTTATTGCAGCTTATAATGGTTACAAATAAAGCA
ATAGCATCACAAATTTCACAAATAAAGCATTTTTTTCACTGCATTCTAGTTGTGGTTTGTCCAAACTCAT
CAATGTATCTTATCATGTCTGGCTCTAGCTATCCCGCCCCTAACTCCGCCCATCCCGCCCCTAACTCCGC
CCAGTTCCGCCCATTCTCCGCCCCATGGCTGACTAATTTTTTTTATTTATGCAGAGGCCGAGGCCGCCTC
GGCCTCTGAGCTATTCCAGAAGTAGTGAGGAGGCTTTTTTGGAGGCCTAGGGACGTACCCAATTCGCCCT
ATAGTGAGTCGTATTACGCGCGCTCACTGGCCGTCGTTTTACAACGTCGTGACTGGGAAAACCCTGGCGT
TACCCAACTTAATCGCCTTGCAGCACATCCCCCTTTCGCCAGCTGGCGTAATAGCGAAGAGGCCCGCACC
GATCGCCCTTCCCAACAGTTGCGCAGCCTGAATGGCGAATGGG
[124 nt withheld, positions 7604-7727]
C
[91 nt withheld, positions 7729-7819]
A
[49 nt withheld, positions 7821-7869]
CCTTTGACGTTGGAGTCCACGTTCTTT
[37 nt withheld, positions 7897-7933]
ACCCTATCTCGGTCTATTCTTTTGATTTATAAGGGATTTTGCCGATTTCGGCCTATTGGTTAAAAAATGA
GCTGATTTAACAAAAATTTAACGCGAATTTTAACAAAATATTAACGCTTACAATTTAGGTGGCACTTTTC
GGGGAAATGTGCGCGGAACCCCTATTTGTTTATTTTTCTAAATACATTCAAATATGTATCCGCTCATGAG
ACAATAACCCTGATAAATGCTTCAATAATATTGAAAAAGGAAGAGTATGAGTATTCAACATTTCCGTGTC
GCCCTTATTCCCTTTTTTGCGGCATTTTGCCTTCCTGTTTTTGCTCACCCAGAAACGCTGGTGAAAGTAA
AAGATGCTGAAGATCAGTTGGGTGCACGAGTGGGTTACATCGAACTGGATCTCAACAGCGGTAAGATCCT
TGAGAGTTTTCGCCCCGAAGAACGTTTTCCAATGATGAGCACTTTTAAAGTTCTGCTATGTGGCGCGGTA
TTATCCCGTATTGACGCCGGGCAAGAGCAACTCGGTCGCCGCATACACTATTCTCAGAATGACTTGGTTG
AGTACTCACCAGTCACAGAAAAGCATCTTACGGATGGCATGACAGTAAGAGAATTATGCAGTGCTGCCAT
AACCATGAGTGATAACACTGCGGCCAACTTACTTCTGACAACGATCGGAGGACCGAAGGAGCTAACCGCT
TTTTTGCACAACATGGGGGATCATGTAACTCGCCTTGATCGTTGGGAACCGGAGCTGAATGAAGCCATAC
CAAACGACGAGCGTGACACCACGATGCCTGTAGCAATGGCAACAACGTTGCGCAAACTATTAACTGGCGA
ACTACTTACTCTAGCTTCCCGGCAACAATTAATAGACTGGATGGAGGCGGATAAAGTTGCAGGACCACTT
CTGCGCTCGGCCCTTCCGGCTGGCTGGTTTATTGCTGATAAATCTGGAGCCGGTGAGCGTGGGTCTCGCG
GTATCATTGCAGCACTGGGGCCAGATGGTAAGCCCTCCCGTATCGTAGTTATCTACACGACGGGGAGTCA
GGCAACTATGGATGAACGAAATAGACAGATCGCTGAGATAGGTGCCTCACTGATTAAGCATTGGTAACTG
TCAGACCAAGTTTACTCATATATACTTTAGATTGATTTAAAACTTCATTTTTAATTTAAAAGGATCTAGG
TGAAGATCCTTTTTGATAATCTCATGACCAAAATCCCTTAACGTGAGTTTTCGTTCCACTGAGCGTCAGA
CCCCGTAGAAAAGATCAAAGGATCTTCTTGAGATCCTTTTTTTCTGCGCGTAATCTGCTGCTTGCAAACA
AAAAAACCACCGCTACCAGCGGTGGTTTGTTTGCCGGATCAAGAGCTACCAACTCTTTTTCCGAAGGTAA
CTGGCTTCAGCAGAGCGCAGATACCAAATACTGTTCTTCTAGTGTAGCCGTAGTTAGGCCACCACTTCAA
GAACTCTGTAGCACCGCCTACATACCTCGCTCTGCTAATCCTGTTACCAGTGGCTGCTGCCAGTGGCGAT
AAGTCGTGTCTTACCGGGTTGGACTCAAGACGATAGTTACCGGATAAGGCGCAGCGGTCGGGCTGAACGG
GGGGTTCGTGCACACAGCCCAGCTTGGAGCGAACGACCTACACCGAACTGAGATACCTACAGCGTGAGCT
ATGAGAAAGCGCCACGCTTCCCGAAGGGAGAAAGGCGGACAGGTATCCGGTAAGCGGCAGGGTCGGAACA
GGAGAGCGCACGAGGGAGCTTCCAGGGGGAAACGCCTGGTATCTTTATAGTCCTGTCGGGTTTCGCCACC
TCTGACTTGAGCGTCGATTTTTGTGATGCTCGTCAGGGGGGCGGAGCCTATGGAAAAACGCCAGCAACGC
GGCCTTTTTACGGTTCCTGGCCTTTTGCTGGCCTTTTGCTCACATGTTCTTTCCTGCGTTATCCCCTGAT
TCTGTGGATAACCGTATTACCGCCTTTGAGTGAGCTGATACCGCTCGCCGCAGCCGAACGACCGAGCGCA
GCGAGTCAGTGAGCGAGGAAGCGGAAGAGCGCCCAATACGCAAACCGCCTCTCCCCGCGCGTTGGCCGAT
TCATTAATGCAGCTGGCACGACAGGTTTCCCGACTGGAAAGCGGGCAGTGAGCGCAACGCAATTAATGTG
AGTTAGCTCACTCATTAGGCACCCCAGGCTTTACACTTTATGCTTCCGGCTCGTATGTTGTGTGGAATTG
TGAGCGGATAACAATTTCACACAGGAAACAGCTATGACCATGATTACGCCAAGCGCGCAATTAACCCTCA
CTAAAGGGAACAAAAGCTGGAGCTGCAAGCTTAATGTAGTCTTATGCAATACTCTTGTAGTCTTGCAACA
TGGTAACGATGAGTTAGCAACATGCCTTACAAGGAGAGAAAAAGCACCGTGCATGCCGATTGGTGGAAGT
AAGGTGGTACGATCGTGCCTTATTAGGAAGGCAACAGACGGGTCTGACATGGATTGGACGAACCACTGAA
TTGCCGCATTGCAGAGATATTGTATTTAAGTGCCTAGCTCGATACATAAACGGGTCTCTCTGGTTAGACC
AGATCTGAGCCTGGGAGCTCTCTGGCTAACTAGGGAACCCACTGCTTAAGCCTCAATAAAGCTTGCCTTG
AGTGCTTCAAGTAGTGTGTGCCCGTCTGTTGTGTGACTCTGGTAACTAGAGATCCCTCAGACCCTTTTAG
TCAGTGTGGAAAATCTCTAGCAGTGGCGCCCGAACAGGGACTTGAAAGCGAAAGGGAAACCAGAGGAGCT
CTCTCGACGCAGGACTCGGCTTGCTGAAGCGCGCACGGCAAGAGGCGAGGGGCGGCGACTGGTGAGTACG
CCAAAAATTTTGACTAGCGGAGGCTAGAAGGAGAGAGATGGGTGCGAGAGCGTCAGTATTAAGCGGGGGA
GAATTAGATCGCGATGGGAAAAAATTCGGTTAAGGCCAGGGGGAAAGAAAAAATATAAATTAAAACATAT
AGTATGGGCAAGCAGGGAGCTAGAACGATTCGCAGTTAATCCTGGCCTGTTAGAAACATCAGAAGGCTGT
AGACAAATACTGGGACAGCTACAACCATCCCTTCAGACAGGATCAGAAGAACTTAGATCATTATATAATA
CAGTAGCAACCCTCTATTGTGTGCATCAAAGGATAGAGATAAAAGACACCAAGGAAGCTTTAGACAAGAT
AGAGGAAGAGCAAAACAAAAGTAAGACCACCGCACAGCAAGCGGCCGCTGATCTTCAGACCTGGAGGAGG
AGATATGAGGGACAATTGGAGAAGTGAATTATATAAATATAAAGTAGTAAAAATTGAACCATTAGGAGTA
GCACCCACCAAGGCAAAGAGAAGAGTGGTGCAGAGAGAAAAAAGAGCAGTGGGAATAGGAGCTTTGTTCC
TTGGGTTCTTGGGAGCAGCAGGAAGCACTATGGGCGCAGCGTCAATGACGCTGACGGTACAGGCCAGACA
ATTATTGTCTGGTATAGTGCAGCAGCAGAACAATTTGCTGAGGGCTATTGAGGCGCAACAGCATCTGTTG
CAACTCACAGTCTGGGGCATCAAGCAGCTCCAGGCAAGAATCCTGGCTGTGGAAAGATACCTAAAGGATC
AACAGCTCCTGGGGATTTGGGGTTGCTCTGGAAAACTCATTTGCACCACTGCTGTGCCTTGGAATGCTAG
TTGGAGTAATAAATCTCTGGAACAGATTTGGAATCACACGACCTGGATGGAGTGGGACAGAGAAATTAAC
AATTACACAAGCTTAATACACTCCTTAATTGAAGAATCGCAAAACCAGCAAGAAAAGAATGAACAAGAAT
TATTGGAATTAGATAAATGGGCAAGTTTGTGGAATTGGTTTAACATAACAAATTGGCTGTGGTATATAAA
ATTATTCATAATGATAGTAGGAGGCTTGGTAGGTTTAAGAATAGTTTTTGCTGTACTTTCTATAGTGAAT
AGAGTTAGGCAGGGATATTCACCATTATCGTTTCAGACCCACCTCCCAACCCCGAGGGGACCCATGCATT
GCATCTCAATTAGTCAGCAACCAGGTGTGGAAAGTCCCCAGGCTCCCCAGCAGGCAGAAGTATGCAAAGC
ATGCGTCTCAATTAGTCAGCAACCATAGTCCCGCCCCTAACTCCGCCCATCCCGCCCCTAACTCCGCCCA
GTTCCGCCCATTCTCCGCCCCATGGCTGACTAATTTTTTTTATTTATGCAGAGGCCGAGGCCGCCTCGGC
CTCTGAGCTATTCCAGAAGTAGTGAGGAGGCTTTTTTGGAGGCCTAGGCTTTTGCAAAAAGCTTTCTAGA
GGTACCACCGGAGCTTACCATGACCGAGTACAAGCCCACGGTGCGCCTCGCCACCCGCGACGACGTCCCC
AGGGCCGTACGCACCCTCGCCGCCGCGTTCGCCGACTACCCCGCCACGCGCCACACCGTCGATCCGGACC
GCCACATCGAGCGGGTCACCGAGCTGCAAGAACTCTTCCTCACGCGCGTCGGGCTCGACATCGGCAAGGT
GTGGGTCGCGGACGACGGCGCCGCCGTGGCGGTCTGGACCACGCCGGAGAGCGTCGAAGCGGGGGCGGTG
TTCGCCGAGATCGGCCCGCGCATGGCCGAGTTGAGCGGTTCCCGGCTGGCCGCGCAGCAACAGATGGAAG
GCCTCCTGGCGCCGCACCGGCCCAAGGAGCCCGCGTGGTTCCTGGCCACCGTCGGCGTCTCGCCCGACCA
CCAGGGCAAGGGTCTGGGCAGCGCCGTCGTGCTCCCCGGAGTGGAGGCGGCCGAGCGCGCCGGGGTGCCC
GCCTTCCTGGAGACCTCCGCGCCCCGCAACCTCCCCTTCTACGAGCGGCTCGGCTTCACCGTCACCGCCG
ACGTCGAGGTGCCCGAAGGACCGCGCACCTGGTGCATGACCCGCAAGCCCGGTGCCAGTTAACGAATTCT
AGATCTTGAGACAAATGGCAGTATTCATCCACAATTTTAAAAGAAAAGGGGGGATTGGGGGGTACAGTGC
AGGGGAAAGAATAGTAGACATAATAGCAACAGACATACAAACTAAAGAATTACAAAAACAAATTACAAAA
ATTCAAAATTTTCGGGTTTATTACAGGGACAGCAGAGATCCACTTTGGCGCCGGCTCGAGGCCTGCAGGT
GCAAAGATGGATAAAGTTTTAAACAGAGAGGAATCTTTGCAGCTAATGGACCTTCTAGGTCTTGAAAGGA
GTGGGAATT
Features (pLannotate 1.2.2; 31 found; start..end, strand, type, name):
      1..1179    +  promoter       EF-1α promoter: strong constitutive promoter for human elongation factor EF-1α
   1196..6019    +  CDS            CIC: CIC_HUMAN - Also known as KIAA0306. Experimental evidence at protein level: Swiss-Prot protein existence level 1. Transcriptional repressor which plays a role in development of the central nervous system (CNS). In concert with ATXN1 and ATXN1L, involved in brain development. From Homo sapiens (Human).
   6035..6088    +  promoter       U6 promoter (fragment): RNA polymerase III promoter for human U6 snRNA
   6130..6718    +  misc_feature   WPRE: woodchuck hepatitis virus posttranscriptional regulatory element
   6769..6788    +  misc_feature   cPPT/CTS (fragment): central polypurine tract and central termination sequence of HIV-1
   6790..7023    +  LTR            3' LTR (ΔU3): self-inactivating 3' long terminal repeat (LTR) from HIV-1
   7101..7222    +  polyA_signal   SV40 poly(A) signal: SV40 polyadenylation signal
   7262..7397    +  rep_origin     SV40 ori: SV40 origin of replication
   7418..7436    -  promoter       T7 promoter: promoter for bacteriophage T7 RNA polymerase
   7444..7599    +  CDS            lacZα (fragment): LacZα fragment of β-galactosidase; lacZ fragment
   7604..8032    +  rep_origin     f1 ori (sequence partly withheld): f1 bacteriophage origin of replication; arrow indicates direction of (+) strand synthesis
   8085..8189    +  promoter       AmpR promoter: bla
   8190..9050    +  CDS            AmpR: β-lactamase; bla; confers resistance to ampicillin, carbenicillin, and related antibiotics
   9221..9809    +  rep_origin     ori: high-copy-number ColE1/pMB1/pBR322/pUC origin of replication
   9992..10084   +  CDS            lacI (fragment): lac repressor; lacI; The lac repressor binds to the lac operator to inhibit transcription in E. coli. This inhibition can be relieved by adding lactose or isopropyl-β-D-thiogalactopyranoside (IPTG).
  10097..10118   +  protein_bind   CAP binding site: CAP binding activates transcription in the presence of cAMP. E. coli catabolite activator protein
  10133..10163   +  promoter       lac promoter: promoter for the E. coli lac operon
  10167..10189   +  protein_bind   lac operator (fragment): The lac repressor binds to the lac operator to inhibit transcription in E. coli. This inhibition can be relieved by adding lactose or isopropyl-β-D-thiogalactopyranoside (IPTG). lac repressor encoded by lacI
  10232..10250   +  promoter       T3 promoter: promoter for bacteriophage T3 RNA polymerase
  10278..10504   +  promoter       RSV promoter: Rous sarcoma virus enhancer/promoter
  10505..10685   +  LTR            5' LTR (truncated): truncated 5' long terminal repeat (LTR) from HIV-1
  10732..10857   +  misc_feature   HIV-1 Ψ: packaging signal of human immunodeficiency virus type 1
  10841..11204   +  CDS            HIV-1 gag (fragment): gag protein from human immunodeficiency virus 1; gag
  11350..11583   +  misc_feature   RRE: The Rev response element (RRE) of HIV-1 allows for Rev-dependent mRNA export from the nucleus to the cytoplasm.
  11960..11986   +  CDS            Rev (fragment): human immunodeficiency virus 1 (HIV-1) Rev protein; rev; enhances nuclear export of unspliced and incompletely spliced viral mRNAs
  11993..12016   +  promoter       SV40 promoter (fragment): SV40 early promoter
  12017..12088   +  promoter       SV40 promoter (fragment): SV40 enhancer and early promoter
  12112..12247   +  rep_origin     SV40 ori: SV40 origin of replication
  12293..12889   +  CDS            PuroR (fragment): puromycin N-acetyltransferase; pac from Streptomyces; confers resistance to puromycin
  12938..13055   +  misc_feature   cPPT/CTS: central polypurine tract and central termination sequence of HIV-1
  13120..13186   +  CDS            small t antigen (fragment): SV40 (simian virus 40) small t antigen
