[The description below was written by a language model from this plasmid's Addgene catalogue record and pLannotate feature annotations shown in this document.]
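Description:
TFORF2640 is a lentiviral mammalian expression plasmid built on the pLX_TRC317 backbone, carrying the human transcription factor CIC (capicua, a transcriptional repressor involved in central nervous system development) as a synthesized open reading frame. It belongs to a barcoded collection of transcription factor ORF vectors in which each construct carries a unique 24-bp barcode, so that the identity of the overexpressed factor can be read out in pooled screens. The feature table does not annotate the barcode itself. In bacteria the plasmid is maintained through a high-copy ColE1/pUC-type origin and selected with ampicillin via the β-lactamase gene. An f1 origin and remnants of lac/T7/T3 cloning-vector sequence are also present. The depositor notes a risk of recombination, which fits a large repeat-containing lentiviral plasmid of about 13.2 kb.

The viral genome is a third-generation, self-inactivating design. An RSV promoter drives a truncated HIV-1 5' LTR, followed by the Ψ packaging signal with a gag fragment, the RRE for Rev-dependent nuclear export, and a cPPT/CTS element that aids nuclear import. It ends in a ΔU3 3' LTR with a downstream SV40 polyadenylation signal. Within this unit, an SV40 early promoter drives puromycin N-acetyltransferase for selection of transduced cells, and the strong constitutive EF-1α promoter drives the roughly 4.8 kb CIC coding sequence. A WPRE downstream of the ORF enhances transcript stability and expression. Short annotated fragments, such as the U6 promoter piece between the ORF and the WPRE, are probably partial matches to flanking or primer-binding sequence rather than functional elements. The construct is intended for producing lentivirus to overexpress CIC stably in mammalian cells, individually or as part of pooled directed-differentiation screens.
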