Addgene plasmid #144406: TFORF2640
Purpose: Lentiviral vector for overexpressing transcription factor ORFs with unique 24-bp barcodes. Barcodes facilitate identification of transcription factors in pooled screens.
Depositing lab: Feng Zhang. Depositing organization: Broad Institute. Publication: A transcription factor atlas of directed differentiation. Joung J, Ma S, Tay T, Geiger-Schuller KR, Kirchgatterer PC, Verdine VK, Guo B, Arias-Garcia MA, Allen WE, Singh A, Kuksenko O, Abudayyeh OO, Gootenberg JS, Fu Z, Macrae RK, Buenrostro JD, Regev A, Zhang F. Cell. 2023 Jan 5;186(1):209-229.e26. doi: 10.1016/j.cell.2022.11.026. PubMed 36608654.
Backbone
  Vector backbone: pLX_TRC317
  Backbone manufacturer: Broad Institute Genetic Perturbation Platform
  Backbone size w/o insert (bp): 8264
  Vector type: Mammalian Expression, Lentiviral
  Selectable markers: Puromycin
Growth in bacteria
  Bacterial resistance: Ampicillin, 100 μg/mL
  Growth temperature: 37°C
  Growth strain: NEB Stable
  Copy number: High Copy
Gene/Insert
  Gene/Insert name: CIC
  Species: H. sapiens (human)
  Insert size (bp): 4928
  Entrez Gene: CIC (a.k.a. MRD45)
  Promoter: EF1a
  Cloning method: Unknown
  Sequencing primers: 5′ GGGTGGAGACTGAAGTTAGGCCAG; 3′ CACATAGCGTAAAAGGAGCAACATAG
Terms and licenses: Academic/Nonprofit Terms; Industry Terms: Not Available to Industry
Depositor comments: NM_015125,ENST00000575354 . The transcription factor ORF portion of this plasmid was synthesized by Genewiz. Please test multiple small colonies in case of plasmid recombination. To make this collection available in a timely manner, a portion of this collection was not fully sequenced by Addgene. If an Addgene verified full plasmid sequence is not available, please contact us prior to placing an order to request the full sequence.
How to cite: TFORF2640 was a gift from Feng Zhang (Addgene plasmid # 144406 ; http://n2t.net/addgene:144406 ; RRID:Addgene_144406)
