>Addgene plasmid #144406 | TFORF2640 | depositor partial sequence | sequence record 285333 | Insert
ACCGCCACCATGTATTCGGCCCACAGGCCCCTGATGCCCGCGTCCAGCGCGGCCTCCCGTGGCCTCGGCA
TGTTCGTGTGGACGAATGTGGAACCTCGCTCTGTGGCTGTGTTCCCTTGGCACTCCTTAGTCCCCTTCCT
GGCACCCAGCCAGCCTGACCCCTCCGTGCAGCCGAGCGAGGCCCAGCAACCTGCCAGCCACCCAGTGGCC
TCCAACCAGAGCAAAGAACCTGCTGAGTCGGCAGCTGTTGCTCATGAACGGCCACCAGGTGGGACAGGGA
GTGCTGACCCTGAGCGGCCCCCTGGAGCCACATGCCCTGAGAGCCCAGGACCCGGACCCCCACACCCTTT
GGGGGTGGTGGAATCTGGTAAGGGTCCGCCTCCCACCACGGAGGAGGAGGCCTCCGGCCCCCCAGGAGAG
CCCCGGCTGGACAGTGAGACAGAGAGTGACCATGATGATGCCTTCCTCTCCATCATGTCTCCTGAGATCC
AGTTGCCTCTACCGCCCGGAAAACGTCGGACCCAGTCCCTCAGTGCCCTACCCAAGGAACGGGACTCATC
TTCTGAGAAGGATGGACGCAGCCCCAACAAGCGGGAGAAGGACCACATCCGGCGGCCCATGAATGCCTTC
ATGATCTTCAGCAAGCGGCACCGGGCCCTGGTCCACCAGCGTCATCCCAACCAGGACAACCGGACCGTCA
GCAAGATCCTGGGCGAGTGGTGGTATGCCCTGGGGCCCAAGGAGAAGCAGAAGTACCACGACCTGGCCTT
CCAGGTGAAGGAGGCCCACTTCAAGGCCCACCCAGATTGGAAGTGGTGCAACAAGGACCGAAAGAAGTCC
AGCTCAGAGGCCAAGCCCACGAGCCTGGGGCTGGCAGGAGGGCACAAGGAGACGCGGGAGCGGAGCATGT
CGGAGACGGGCACTGCTGCTGCCCCTGGGGTGTCCTCTGAGCTCCTGTCCGTTGCAGCCCAGACACTCCT
GAGCTCAGACACCAAGGCTCCGGGGAGCAGCTCCTGTGGGGCAGAACGGCTACACACAGTTGGGGGACCT
GGCTCAGCCCGGCCCCGAGCTTTCTCCCACAGCGGGGTACACAGCCTGGACGGCGGAGAAGTAGACAGTC
AGGCGCTACAGGAACTGACGCAGATGGTGTCTGGCCCTGCATCGTACTCTGGCCCAAAGCCTTCTACCCA
GTATGGAGCTCCAGGACCCTTTGCAGCCCCTGGTGAGGGAGGTGCCTTGGCGGCCACTGGGCGGCCCCCG
CTGCTGCCCACCCGAGCTTCTCGTTCTCAGCGTGCGGCCAGTGAGGACATGACGAGTGATGAGGAGCGCA
TGGTCATCTGTGAGGAGGAAGGGGATGATGATGTCATTGCTGACGATGGCTTCGGCACCACTGACATTGA
TCTCAAGTGCAAGGAGCGGGTGACCGACAGCGAGAGTGGGGACAGCTCTGGGGAGGACCCAGAGGGCAAC
AAGGGCTTTGGTCGGAAGGTGTTTTCACCTGTGATCCGTTCCTCCTTTACCCACTGCCGCCCCCCACTGG
ACCCTGAGCCCCCAGGGCCCCCGGATCCTCCTGTAGCCTTTGGCAAAGGCTATGGTTCCGCCCCATCCTC
CTCTGCGTCCTCGCCTGCTTCCTCCTCAGCCTCGGCAGCCACCTCCTTCTCACTGGGCTCAGGAACCTTC
AAGGCCCAGGAGTCTGGTCAGGGCAGCACAGCGGGCCCCCTACGGCCCCCACCCCCTGGGGCTGGGGGTC
CAGCGACACCTTCCAAGGCAACCCGGTTCCTCCCAATGGATCCTGCCACCTTCCGGCGCAAGAGACCCGA
AAGTGTGGGTGGCCTGGAGCCACCAGGCCCCTCAGTCATCGCGGCCCCTCCCAGCGGAGGAGGAAACATC
CTGCAGACACTGGTGCTGCCCCCAAACAAGGAGGAGCAAGAGGGCGGCGGAGCCAGAGTGCCCTCCGCCC
CCGCCCCATCACTGGCCTATGGGGCCCCAGCAGCTCCCCTGTCCCGTCCTGCCGCCACCATGGTCACCAA
TGTGGTGCGGCCTGTCAGCAGCACTCCTGTGCCCATCGCCTCTAAGCCCTTCCCCACCTCTGGCCGGGCT
GAGGCGTCTCCAAATGACACAGCAGGTGCCAGGACTGAAATGGGCACTGGGTCTCGGGTGCCTGGGGGCT
CCCCGCTGGGTGTCAGCTTAGTGTATTCGGACAAGAAGTCGGCAGCAGCCACCTCACCAGCCCCACACTT
GGTGGCTGGACCCCTGCTGGGCACTGTGGGGAAGGCGCCTGCCACTGTCACTAACCTACTGGTGGGCACC
CCGGGGTATGGGGCCCCTGCGCCCCCTGCTGTCCAGTTCATTGCCCAGGGGGCCCCTGGTGGTGGGACCA
CTGCGGGCTCAGGAGCAGGTGCTGGGAGTGGCCCCAATGGGCCAGTACCCCTGGGCATCCTGCAACCAGG
TGCCCTGGGCAAGGCTGGGGGAATCACCCAGGTACAGTACATCCTGCCCACGCTGCCCCAGCAGCTTCAG
GTGGCACCTGCCCCAGCACCAGCCCCTGGGACCAAGGCAGCGGCTCCCAGCGGCCCTGCACCCACCACCA
GCATCCGTTTCACCCTCCCACCGGGCACTTCCACCAACGGCAAAGTCCTGGCTGCCACTGCACCCACTCC
TGGCATCCCCATCCTGCAGTCTGTACCCTCCGCCCCACCCCCCAAAGCCCAGTCAGTTTCTCCCGTGCAG
GCCCCGCCCCCGGGTGGCTCAGCCCAGCTGCTGCCTGGGAAGGTCCTAGTGCCTCTGGCCGCCCCTAGCA
TGTCAGTGCGGGGTGGAGGGGCCGGCCAGCCACTGCCACTGGTGAGCCCGCCCTTCTCAGTACCTGTGCA
GAATGGTGCCCAGCCCCCCAGCAAGATCATCCAGCTGACCCCGGTGCCTGTGAGCACACCCAGCGGCCTG
GTGCCGCCCCTGAGCCCAGCCACACTCCCTGGACCCACCTCTCAGCCTCAGAAGGTCCTGTTGCCCTCCT
CCACCAGAATCACCTATGTGCAGTCAGCGGGCGGGCACGCGCTGCCCCTGGGTACCAGCCCTGCGTCCAG
CCAGGCTGGAACAGTCACCTCGTACGGGCCCACGAGCTCTGTAGCTCTAGGCTTCACCTCGCTGGGGCCC
AGCGGCCCCGCCTTCGTGCAGCCCCTGCTCTCAGCAGGCCAAGCCCCACTGCTGGCTCCCGGTCAGGTGG
GCGTGTCACCTGTGCCCAGTCCCCAGCTGCCGCCTGCCTGTGCAGCCCCCGGAGGTCCTGTCATAACAGC
ATTTTACTCTGGCAGCCCTGCACCCACCTCCTCAGCACCCCTGGCCCAGCCATCCCAGGCCCCCCCAAGC
CTGGTCTACACTGTGGCCACCAGCACAACCCCACCTGCAGCCACCATTCTGCCCAAGGGCCCGCCAGCCC
CTGCCACTGCCACCCCAGCCCCGACTAGCCCTTTCCCCAGCGCCACAGCAGGTTCCATGACCTACAGCTT
AGTGGCCCCCAAGGCCCAGCGGCCCAGCCCGAAGGCCCCCCAGAAAGTGAAGGCAGCCATCGCCAGCATT
CCCGTGGGGTCCTTTGAGGCAGGTGCCTCTGGGCGGCCTGGCCCTGCACCCCGGCAGCCTCTGGAGCCTG
GCCCAGTCCGAGAGCCAACTGCCCCAGAGTCTGAGCTTGAGGGGCAGCCCACACCACCAGCCCCTCCACC
CCTGCCAGAGACCTGGACTCCCACGGCCCGGAGCAGCCCCCCACTGCCCCCACCTGCTGAGGAGCGGACC
AGCGCCAAGGGCCCTGAGACCATGGCCAGCAAATTCCCCAGCTCATCTTCAGACTGGCGCGTCCCTGGGC
AGGGCCTGGAGAATCGTGGGGAGCCTCCCACTCCTCCCAGCCCGGCCCCAGCTCCAGCTGTAGCCCCTGG
TGGCAGCAGCGAGAGCAGCAGTGGGCGGGCAGCCGGGGACACCCCGGAGCGCAAGGAGGCGGCTGGTACT
GGCAAGAAGGTGAAGGTGCGGCCCCCGCCCCTGAAGAAGACCTTTGACTCTGTGGACAACAGGGTCCTGT
CAGAAGTGGACTTCGAAGAGCGCTTTGCTGAGTTGCCTGAGTTTCGGCCTGAGGAGGTGCTGCCCTCCCC
CACCCTGCAGTCTCTGGCCACCTCACCCCGGGCCATCCTGGGCTCTTACCGCAAGAAGAGGAAGAACTCC
ACGGACCTGGATTCAGCACCCGAGGACCCCACCTCGCCCAAGCGCAAGATGAGAAGACGCTCCAGCTGCA
GCTCGGAGCCCAACACCCCCAAGAGTGCCAAGTGCGAGGGGGACATCTTCACCTTTGACCGTACAGGTAC
AGAAGCCGAGGACGTGCTTGGGGAGCTAGAGTATGACAAGGTGCCATACTCCTCCCTGCGGCGCACCCTG
GACCAGCGCCGGGCCCTGGTCATGCAGCTCTTTCAGGACCATGGCTTCTTCCCGTCAGCCCAGGCCACAG
CCGCCTTCCAGGCCCGCTATGCAGACATCTTTCCCTCCAAGGTTTGTCTGCAGTTGAAGATCCGTGAGGT
GCGCCAGAAGATCATGCAGGCTGCCACTCCCACGGAGCAGCCCCCTGGAGCTGAGGCTCCTCTCCCTGTA
CCGCCCCCCACTGGCACCGCTGCTGCCCCTGCCCCCACTCCCAGCCCCGCAGGGGGCCCTGACCCCACCT
CACCCAGCTCGGACTCTGGCACGGCCCAGGCTGCCCCGCCACTGCCTCCACCCCCAGAGTCGGGGCCTGG
ACAGCCTGGCTGGGAGGGGGCTCCCCAGCCCTCCCCCCCACCCCCAGGTCCCTCCACAGCTGCCACAGGC
AGGTAGTAATGAACTAGTCCGTAACTTGAAAGTATTTCGATTTCTTGGCTTTATATATCTTGTGGAAAGG
ACGACAACCGCCAAAGGACCGCTGCGAC
