>Addgene plasmid #144406 | TFORF2640 | depositor partial sequence | sequence record 285334 | Barcode
CAACCGCCAAAGGACCGCTGCGAC
